Addgene plasmid #124095: pcDNA3.1-Orange_CaMBI_300
Purpose: orange calcium-modulated bioluminescent indicator, 300nM
Depositing lab: Michael Lin. Depositing organization: Stanford University. Publication: An orange calcium-modulated bioluminescent indicator for non-invasive activity imaging. Oh Y, Park Y, Cho JH, Wu H, Paulk NK, Liu LX, Kim N, Kay MA, Wu JC, Lin MZ. Nat Chem Biol. 2019 Apr 1. pii: 10.1038/s41589-019-0256-z. doi: 10.1038/s41589-019-0256-z. PubMed 30936501.
Backbone
  Vector backbone: pcDNA3.1
  Backbone size w/o insert (bp): 6330
  Total vector size (bp): 8751
  Modifications to backbone: Chicken beta-actin promoter + Chicken beta-actin intron+ rabbit beta-globin intron inserted between CMV enhancer and inserted gene
  Vector type: Mammalian Expression
Growth in bacteria
  Bacterial resistance: Ampicillin, 100 μg/mL
  Growth temperature: 37°C
  Growth strain: DH5alpha
  Copy number: High Copy
Gene/Insert
  Gene/Insert name: Orange CaMBI 300
  Species: Synthetic
  Insert size (bp): 2421
Terms and licenses: Academic/Nonprofit Terms; Industry Terms: Not Available to Industry
Depositor comments: Note: Addgene NGS is unable to fully resolve the CAG promoter sequence. Please refer to the depositor sequence for this section of the plasmid.
How to cite: pcDNA3.1-Orange_CaMBI_300 was a gift from Michael Lin (Addgene plasmid # 124095 ; http://n2t.net/addgene:124095 ; RRID:Addgene_124095)
