[The description below was written by a language model from this plasmid's Addgene catalogue record and pLannotate feature annotations shown in this document.]
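Description:
pcDNA3.1-Orange_CaMBI_300 is a mammalian expression plasmid of about 8.75 kb, built on a pcDNA3.1 backbone, that encodes a synthetic, genetically encoded bioluminescent calcium sensor: the orange calcium-modulated bioluminescent indicator, with "300" referring to the 300 nM value given in the stated purpose (presumably its calcium affinity). It is maintained in E. coli at high copy through a ColE1/pUC-type origin with ampicillin selection (AmpR), and also carries an f1 origin. An SV40 promoter-driven neomycin resistance cassette with an SV40 poly(A) signal allows selection of stably transfected mammalian cells.

The backbone promoter region was modified into a CAG-type arrangement. The CMV enhancer is followed by the chicken β-actin promoter and a chimeric chicken β-actin/rabbit β-globin intron, giving strong constitutive expression, and transcripts terminate at the bGH poly(A) signal. The roughly 2.4 kb insert is a single fusion in which NanoLuc luciferase is split into a large N-terminal and a small C-terminal fragment. Between the fragments sit a calmodulin domain and a short peptide annotated as derived from myosin light chain kinase, a calmodulin-binding sequence. The whole module is flanked on both sides by copies of the long-Stokes-shift orange fluorescent protein CyOFP1. In such a design, calcium-dependent binding of calmodulin to the peptide would modulate luciferase activity, and energy transfer to CyOFP1 would shift emission toward orange. The associated publication title indicates use in non-invasive imaging of cellular activity.

The two sequence records differ by a few bases. The repository's sequencing could not fully resolve the CAG promoter, so the β-actin promoter is annotated only in the depositor sequence, which is the reference for that region.
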