Features (pLannotate 1.2.2; 24 found; start..end, strand, type, name):
     92..395     +  enhancer       CMV enhancer: human cytomegalovirus immediate early enhancer
    397..670     +  promoter       chicken β-actin promoter: No description available
    671..1687    +  intron         chimeric intron: chimera between introns from chicken β-actin and rabbit β-globin
   1748..1765    +  misc_feature   MCS (fragment): multiple cloning site
   1783..2466    +  CDS            CyOFP1: CyOFP1 is a basic (constitutively fluorescent) long stokes shift fluorescent protein published in 2016, derived from Entacmaea quadricolor. It is reported to be a very rapidly-maturing monomer with moderate acid sensitivity.
   2466..2859    +  CDS            Nluc (fragment): NanoLuc® luciferase human codon-optimized
   2863..3219    +  CDS            CALMA_ARBPU (fragment): Experimental evidence at protein level: Swiss-Prot protein existence level 1. Calmodulin mediates the control of a large number of enzymes, ion channels and other proteins by Ca(2+). Among the enzymes to be stimulated by the calmodulin-Ca(2+) complex are a number of protein kinases and phosphatases. From Arbacia punctulata (Punctuate sea urchin).
   3313..3390    +  CDS            MYLK2 (fragment): MYLK2_HUMAN - Experimental evidence at protein level: Swiss-Prot protein existence level 1. Implicated in the level of global muscle contraction and cardiac function. Phosphorylates a specific serine in the N-terminus of a myosin light chain. From Homo sapiens (Human).
   3397..3510    +  CDS            Nluc (fragment): NanoLuc® luciferase human codon-optimized
   3517..4200    +  CDS            CyOFP1: CyOFP1 is a basic (constitutively fluorescent) long stokes shift fluorescent protein published in 2016, derived from Entacmaea quadricolor. It is reported to be a very rapidly-maturing monomer with moderate acid sensitivity.
   4346..4570    +  polyA_signal   bGH poly(A) signal: bovine growth hormone polyadenylation signal
   4574..4595    +  promoter       SV40 promoter (fragment): SV40 enhancer and early promoter
   4616..5044    +  rep_origin     f1 ori (sequence partly withheld): f1 bacteriophage origin of replication; arrow indicates direction of (+) strand synthesis
   5058..5387    +  promoter       SV40 promoter: SV40 enhancer and early promoter
   5454..6245    +  CDS            neo: KKA2_KLEPN - Also known as kan, nptII. Experimental evidence at protein level: Swiss-Prot protein existence level 1. Resistance to kanamycin, neomycin, paromomycin, ribostamycin, butirosin and gentamicin B. From Klebsiella pneumoniae.
   6271..6429    +  CDS            ble (fragment): BLE_KLEPN - Experimental evidence at protein level: Swiss-Prot protein existence level 1. Binding protein with a strong affinity to the bleomycin family of antibiotics. Binds to CL990; an antimitotic-antibiotic compound. From Klebsiella pneumoniae.
   6424..6545    +  polyA_signal   SV40 poly(A) signal: SV40 polyadenylation signal
   6618..6634    -  protein_bind   lac operator: The lac repressor binds to the lac operator to inhibit transcription in E. coli. This inhibition can be relieved by adding lactose or isopropyl-β-D-thiogalactopyranoside (IPTG). lac repressor encoded by lacI
   6642..6672    -  promoter       lac promoter: promoter for the E. coli lac operon
   6687..6708    -  protein_bind   CAP binding site: CAP binding activates transcription in the presence of cAMP. E. coli catabolite activator protein
   6721..6813    -  CDS            lacI (fragment): lac repressor; lacI; The lac repressor binds to the lac operator to inhibit transcription in E. coli. This inhibition can be relieved by adding lactose or isopropyl-β-D-thiogalactopyranoside (IPTG).
   6996..7584    -  rep_origin     ori: high-copy-number ColE1/pMB1/pBR322/pUC origin of replication
   7755..8615    -  CDS            AmpR: β-lactamase; bla; confers resistance to ampicillin, carbenicillin, and related antibiotics
   8616..8720    -  promoter       AmpR promoter: bla
>Addgene plasmid #124095 | pcDNA3.1-Orange_CaMBI_300 | depositor full sequence | sequence record 236113 | pcDNA3.1-Orange_CaMBI_300 sequence 8751 bps
GACGGATCGGGAGATCAATTCTGCAGGAATCTAGTTATTAATAGTAATCAATTACGGGGTCATTAGTTCA
TAGCCCATATATGGAGTTCCGCGTTACATAACTTACGGTAAATGGCCCGCCTGGCTGACCGCCCAACGAC
CCCCGCCCATTGACGTCAATAATGACGTATGTTCCCATAGTAACGCCAATAGGGACTTTCCATTGACGTC
AATGGGTGGAGTATTTACGGTAAACTGCCCACTTGGCAGTACATCAAGTGTATCATATGCCAAGTACGCC
CCCTATTGACGTCAATGACGGTAAATGGCCCGCCTGGCATTATGCCCAGTACATGACCTTATGGGACTTT
CCTACTTGGCAGTACATCTACGTATTAGTCATCGCTATTACCATGGTCGAGGTGAGCCCCACGTTCTGCT
TCACTCTCCCCATCTCCCCCCCCTCCCCACCCCCAATTTTGTATTTATTTATTTTTTAATTATTTTGTGC
AGCGATGGGGGCGGGGGGGGGGGGCGCGCGCCAGGCGGGGCGGGGCGGGGCGAGGGGCGGGGCGGGGCGA
GGCGGAGAGGTGCGGCGGCAGCCAATCAGAGCGGCGCGCTCCGAAAGTTTCCTTTTATGGCGAGGCGGCG
GCGGCGGCGGCCCTATAAAAAGCGAAGCGCGCGGCGGGCGGGAGTCGCTGCGCGCTGCCTTCGCCCCGTG
CCCCGCTCCGCCGCCGCCTCGCGCCGCCCGCCCCGGCTCTGACTGACCGCGTTACTCCCACAGGTGAGCG
GGCGGGACGGCCCTTCTCCTCCGGGCTGTAATTAGCGCTTGGTTTAATGACGGCTTGTTTCTTTTCTGTG
GCTGCGTGAAAGCCTTGAGGGGCTCCGGGAGGGCCCTTTGTGCGGGGGGAGCGGCTCGGGGGGTGCGTGC
GTGTGTGTGTGCGTGGGGAGCGCCGCGTGCGGCTCCGCGCTGCCCGGCGGCTGTGAGCGCTGCGGGCGCG
GCGCGGGGCTTTGTGCGCTCCGCAGTGTGCGCGAGGGGAGCGCGGCCGGGGGCGGTGCCCCGCGGTGCGG
GGGGGGCTGCGAGGGGAACAAAGGCTGCGTGCGGGGTGTGTGCGTGGGGGGGTGAGCAGGGGGTGTGGGC
GCGTCGGTCGGGCTGCAACCCCCCCTGCACCCCCCTCCCCGAGTTGCTGAGCACGGCCCGGCTTCGGGTG
CGGGGCTCCGTACGGGGCGTGGCGCGGGGCTCGCCGTGCCGGGCGGGGGGTGGCGGCAGGTGGGGGTGCC
GGGCGGGGCGGGGCCGCCTCGGGCCGGGGAGGGCTCGGGGGAGGGGCGCGGCGGCCCCCGGAGCGCCGGC
GGCTGTCGAGGCGCGGCGAGCCGCAGCCATTGCCTTTTATGGTAATCGTGCGAGAGGGCGCAGGGACTTC
CTTTGTCCCAAATCTGTGCGGAGCCGAAATCTGGGAGGCGCCGCCGCACCCCCTCTAGCGGGCGCGGGGC
GAAGCGGTGCGGCGCCGGCAGGAAGGAAATGGGCGGGGAGGGCCTTCGTGCGTCGCCGCGCCGCCGTCCC
CTTCTCCCTCTCCAGCCTCGGGGCTGTCCGCGGGGGGACGGCTGCCTTCGGGGGGGACGGGGCAGGGCGG
GGTTCGGCTTCTGGCGTGTGACCGGCGGCTCTAGAGCCTCTGCTAACCATGTTCATGCCTTCTTCTTTTT
CCTACAGCTCCTGGGCAACGTGCTGGTTATTGTGCTGTCTCATCATTTTGGCAAAGAATTGATTTGATAC
CGCGGGCCCGGGATCAGCTTGGTACCGCCACCATGGTGAGCAAGGGCGAGGAGCTGATCAAGGAGAACAT
GAGAAGCAAGCTGTACCTGGAAGGCAGCGTGAACGGCCACCAGTTCAAGTGCACCCACGAAGGGGAGGGC
AAGCCCTACGAGGGCAAGCAGACCAACAGGATCAAGGTGGTGGAGGGAGGCCCCCTGCCGTTCGCATTCG
ACATCCTGGCCACCCACTTTATGTACGGGAGCAAGGTGTTCATCAAGTACCCCGCCGACCTCCCCGATTA
TTTTAAGCAGTCCTTCCCTGAGGGCTTCACATGGGAGAGAGTCATGGTGTTCGAAGACGGGGGCGTGCTG
ACCGCCACCCAGGACACCAGCCTCCAGGACGGCGAGCTCATCTACAACGTCAAGGTCAGAGGGGTGAACT
TCCCAGCCAACGGCCCCGTGATGCAGAAGAAAACACTGGGCTGGGAGCCCAGCACCGAGACCATGTACCC
CGCTGACGGCGGCCTGGAAGGCAGATGCGACAAGGCCCTGAAGCTCGTGGGCGGGGGCCACCTGCACGTC
AACTTCAAGACCACATACAAGTCCAAGAAACCCGTGAAGATGCCCGGCGTCCACTACGTGGACCGCAGAC
TGGAAAGAATCAAGGAGGCCGACAACGAGACCTACGTCGAGCAGTACGAGCACGCTGTGGCCAGATACTC
CAACCTGGGCGGAGGCTTCACACTCGAAGATTTCGTTGGGGACTGGCGACAGACAGCCGGCTACAACCTG
GACCAAGTCCTTGAACAGGGAGGTGTGTCCAGTTTGTTTCAGAATCTCGGGGTGTCCGTAACTCCGATCC
AAAGGATTGTCCTGAGCGGTGAAAATGGGCTGAAGATCGACATCCATGTCATCATCCCGTATGAAGGTCT
GAGCGGCGACCAAATGGGCCAGATCGAAAAAATTTTTAAGGTGGTGTACCCTGTGGATGATCATCACTTT
AAGGTGATCCTGCACTATGGCACACTGGTAATCGACGGGGTTACGCCGAACATGATCGACTATTTCGGAC
GGCCGTATGAAGGCATCGCCGTGTTCGACGGCAAAAAGATCACTGTAACAGGGACCCTGATTATGCATGA
CCAACTGACAGAAGAGCAGATTGCAGAGTTCAAAGAAGCCTTCTCATTATTCGACAAGGATGGGGACGGC
ACCATCACCACAAAGGAACTTGGCACCGTTATGAGGTCGCTTGGACAAAACCCAACGGAAGCAGAATTGC
AGGATATGATCAATGAAGTCGATGCTGATGGCAATGGAACGATTTACTTTCCTGAATTTCTTACTATGAT
GGCTAGAAAAATGAAGGACACAGACAGCGAAGAGGAAATCCGAGAAGCATTCCGTGTTTTTGACAAGGAT
GGGAACGGCTACATCAGCGCTGCTCAGTTACGTCACGTCATGACAAACCTCGGGGAGAAGTTAACAGATG
AAGAAGTTGATGAAATGATAAGGGAAGCAGATATCGATGGTGATGGCCAAGTAAACTATGAAGAGTTTGT
ACAAATGATGACAGCAAAGGGTAAGAGGCGCTGGAAGAAAAACTTCATTGCCGTCAGCGCTGCCAACCGG
TTCAAGAAGATCTCCAGCTCCGGGGCACTGGAGCTCTGGAACGGCAACAAAATTATCGACGAGCGCCTGA
TCAACCCCGACGGCTCCCTGCTGTTCCGAGTAACCATCAACGGAGTGACCGGCTGGCGGCTGTGCGAACG
CATTCTGGCGAGGCACGAACTCATTAAAGAAAATATGCGGTCCAAGCTCTATCTCGAGGGAAGTGTGAAT
GGTCATCAATTTAAGTGTACTCATGAGGGCGAAGGTAAACCTTACGAAGGAAAGCAAACGAATCGAATAA
AGGTCGTGGAAGGCGGACCGCTCCCTTTTGCCTTCGATATTCTGGCTACACATTTCATGTATGGATCTAA
AGTCTTTATTAAGTATCCTGCGGATCTGCCAGACTACTTTAAGCAGAGCTTTCCAGAAGGATTTACTTGG
GAACGAGTGATGGTCTTTGAGGATGGAGGTGTCCTCACAGCTACGCAAGATACTTCCCTTCAAGATGGAG
AACTGATTTACAACGTGAAAGTGCGCGGTGTCAATTTTCCTGCAAATGGTCCAGTCATGCAAAAGAAGAC
CCTCGGATGGGAACCTTCTACAGAAACAATGTATCCTGCAGATGGAGGTCTCGAGGGTCGGTGTGATAAG
GCTCTTAAACTGGTCGGAGGAGGTCATCTCCATGTGAATTTCAAAACTACCTATAAAAGCAAAAAGCCTG
TCAAAATGCCAGGTGTACATTATGTCGATCGACGGCTCGAGCGGATAAAGGAAGCTGATAATGAAACGTA
TGTGGAACAGTATGAACATGCCGTCGCACGGTATAGTAATCTCGGTGGCGGAATGGATGAACTCTATAAG
TAATGAATTCTGCAGATATCCAGCACAGTGGCGGCCGCTCGAGGTCACCCATTCGAACAAAAACTCATCT
CAGAAGAGGATCTGAATATGCATACCGGTCATCATCACCATCACCATTGAGTTTAAACCCGCTGATCAGC
CTCGACTGTGCCTTCTAGTTGCCAGCCATCTGTTGTTTGCCCCTCCCCCGTGCCTTCCTTGACCCTGGAA
GGTGCCACTCCCACTGTCCTTTCCTAATAAAATGAGGAAATTGCATCGCATTGTCTGAGTAGGTGTCATT
CTATTCTGGGGGGTGGGGTGGGGCAGGACAGCAAGGGGGAGGATTGGGAAGACAATAGCAGGCATGCTGG
GGATGCGGTGGGCTCTATGGCTTCTGAGGCGGAAAGAACCAGCTGGGGCTCTAGGGGGTATCCCC
[124 nt withheld, positions 4616-4739]
C
[91 nt withheld, positions 4741-4831]
A
[49 nt withheld, positions 4833-4881]
CCTTTGACGTTGGAGTCCACGTTCTTT
[37 nt withheld, positions 4909-4945]
ACCCTATCTCGGTCTATTCTTTTGATTTATAAGGGATTTTGCCGATTTCGGCCTATTGGTTAAAAAATGA
GCTGATTTAACAAAAATTTAACGCGAATTAATTCTGTGGAATGTGTGTCAGTTAGGGTGTGGAAAGTCCC
CAGGCTCCCCAGCAGGCAGAAGTATGCAAAGCATGCATCTCAATTAGTCAGCAACCAGGTGTGGAAAGTC
CCCAGGCTCCCCAGCAGGCAGAAGTATGCAAAGCATGCATCTCAATTAGTCAGCAACCATAGTCCCGCCC
CTAACTCCGCCCATCCCGCCCCTAACTCCGCCCAGTTCCGCCCATTCTCCGCCCCATGGCTGACTAATTT
TTTTTATTTATGCAGAGGCCGAGGCCGCCTCTGCCTCTGAGCTATTCCAGAAGTAGTGAGGAGGCTTTTT
TGGAGGCCTAGGCTTTTGCAAAAAGCTCCCGGGAGCTTGTATATCCATTTTCGGATCTGATCAAGAGACA
GGATGAGGATCGTTTCGCATGATTGAACAAGATGGATTGCACGCAGGTTCTCCGGCCGCTTGGGTGGAGA
GGCTATTCGGCTATGACTGGGCACAACAGACAATCGGCTGCTCTGATGCCGCCGTGTTCCGGCTGTCAGC
GCAGGGGCGCCCGGTTCTTTTTGTCAAGACCGACCTGTCCGGTGCCCTGAATGAACTGCAGGACGAGGCA
GCGCGGCTATCGTGGCTGGCCACGACGGGCGTTCCTTGCGCAGCTGTGCTCGACGTTGTCACTGAAGCGG
GAAGGGACTGGCTGCTATTGGGCGAAGTGCCGGGGCAGGATCTCCTGTCATCTCACCTTGCTCCTGCCGA
GAAAGTATCCATCATGGCTGATGCAATGCGGCGGCTGCATACGCTTGATCCGGCTACCTGCCCATTCGAC
CACCAAGCGAAACATCGCATCGAGCGAGCACGTACTCGGATGGAAGCCGGTCTTGTCGATCAGGATGATC
TGGACGAAGAGCATCAGGGGCTCGCGCCAGCCGAACTGTTCGCCAGGCTCAAGGCGCGCATGCCCGACGG
CGAGGATCTCGTCGTGACCCATGGCGATGCCTGCTTGCCGAATATCATGGTGGAAAATGGCCGCTTTTCT
GGATTCATCGACTGTGGCCGGCTGGGTGTGGCGGACCGCTATCAGGACATAGCGTTGGCTACCCGTGATA
TTGCTGAAGAGCTTGGCGGCGAATGGGCTGACCGCTTCCTCGTGCTTTACGGTATCGCCGCTCCCGATTC
GCAGCGCATCGCCTTCTATCGCCTTCTTGACGAGTTCTTCTGAGCGGGACTCTGGGGTTCGCGAAATGAC
CGACCAAGCGACGCCCAACCTGCCATCACGAGATTTCGATTCCACCGCCGCCTTCTATGAAAGGTTGGGC
TTCGGAATCGTTTTCCGGGACGCCGGCTGGATGATCCTCCAGCGCGGGGATCTCATGCTGGAGTTCTTCG
CCCACCCCAACTTGTTTATTGCAGCTTATAATGGTTACAAATAAAGCAATAGCATCACAAATTTCACAAA
TAAAGCATTTTTTTCACTGCATTCTAGTTGTGGTTTGTCCAAACTCATCAATGTATCTTATCATGTCTGT
ATACCGTCGACCTCTAGCTAGAGCTTGGCGTAATCATGGTCATAGCTGTTTCCTGTGTGAAATTGTTATC
CGCTCACAATTCCACACAACATACGAGCCGGAAGCATAAAGTGTAAAGCCTGGGGTGCCTAATGAGTGAG
CTAACTCACATTAATTGCGTTGCGCTCACTGCCCGCTTTCCAGTCGGGAAACCTGTCGTGCCAGCTGCAT
TAATGAATCGGCCAACGCGCGGGGAGAGGCGGTTTGCGTATTGGGCGCTCTTCCGCTTCCTCGCTCACTG
ACTCGCTGCGCTCGGTCGTTCGGCTGCGGCGAGCGGTATCAGCTCACTCAAAGGCGGTAATACGGTTATC
CACAGAATCAGGGGATAACGCAGGAAAGAACATGTGAGCAAAAGGCCAGCAAAAGGCCAGGAACCGTAAA
AAGGCCGCGTTGCTGGCGTTTTTCCATAGGCTCCGCCCCCCTGACGAGCATCACAAAAATCGACGCTCAA
GTCAGAGGTGGCGAAACCCGACAGGACTATAAAGATACCAGGCGTTTCCCCCTGGAAGCTCCCTCGTGCG
CTCTCCTGTTCCGACCCTGCCGCTTACCGGATACCTGTCCGCCTTTCTCCCTTCGGGAAGCGTGGCGCTT
TCTCATAGCTCACGCTGTAGGTATCTCAGTTCGGTGTAGGTCGTTCGCTCCAAGCTGGGCTGTGTGCACG
AACCCCCCGTTCAGCCCGACCGCTGCGCCTTATCCGGTAACTATCGTCTTGAGTCCAACCCGGTAAGACA
CGACTTATCGCCACTGGCAGCAGCCACTGGTAACAGGATTAGCAGAGCGAGGTATGTAGGCGGTGCTACA
GAGTTCTTGAAGTGGTGGCCTAACTACGGCTACACTAGAAGAACAGTATTTGGTATCTGCGCTCTGCTGA
AGCCAGTTACCTTCGGAAAAAGAGTTGGTAGCTCTTGATCCGGCAAACAAACCACCGCTGGTAGCGGTGG
TTTTTTTGTTTGCAAGCAGCAGATTACGCGCAGAAAAAAAGGATCTCAAGAAGATCCTTTGATCTTTTCT
ACGGGGTCTGACGCTCAGTGGAACGAAAACTCACGTTAAGGGATTTTGGTCATGAGATTATCAAAAAGGA
TCTTCACCTAGATCCTTTTAAATTAAAAATGAAGTTTTAAATCAATCTAAAGTATATATGAGTAAACTTG
GTCTGACAGTTACCAATGCTTAATCAGTGAGGCACCTATCTCAGCGATCTGTCTATTTCGTTCATCCATA
GTTGCCTGACTCCCCGTCGTGTAGATAACTACGATACGGGAGGGCTTACCATCTGGCCCCAGTGCTGCAA
TGATACCGCGAGACCCACGCTCACCGGCTCCAGATTTATCAGCAATAAACCAGCCAGCCGGAAGGGCCGA
GCGCAGAAGTGGTCCTGCAACTTTATCCGCCTCCATCCAGTCTATTAATTGTTGCCGGGAAGCTAGAGTA
AGTAGTTCGCCAGTTAATAGTTTGCGCAACGTTGTTGCCATTGCTACAGGCATCGTGGTGTCACGCTCGT
CGTTTGGTATGGCTTCATTCAGCTCCGGTTCCCAACGATCAAGGCGAGTTACATGATCCCCCATGTTGTG
CAAAAAAGCGGTTAGCTCCTTCGGTCCTCCGATCGTTGTCAGAAGTAAGTTGGCCGCAGTGTTATCACTC
ATGGTTATGGCAGCACTGCATAATTCTCTTACTGTCATGCCATCCGTAAGATGCTTTTCTGTGACTGGTG
AGTACTCAACCAAGTCATTCTGAGAATAGTGTATGCGGCGACCGAGTTGCTCTTGCCCGGCGTCAATACG
GGATAATACCGCGCCACATAGCAGAACTTTAAAAGTGCTCATCATTGGAAAACGTTCTTCGGGGCGAAAA
CTCTCAAGGATCTTACCGCTGTTGAGATCCAGTTCGATGTAACCCACTCGTGCACCCAACTGATCTTCAG
CATCTTTTACTTTCACCAGCGTTTCTGGGTGAGCAAAAACAGGAAGGCAAAATGCCGCAAAAAAGGGAAT
AAGGGCGACACGGAAATGTTGAATACTCATACTCTTCCTTTTTCAATATTATTGAAGCATTTATCAGGGT
TATTGTCTCATGAGCGGATACATATTTGAATGTATTTAGAAAAATAAACAAATAGGGGTTCCGCGCACAT
TTCCCCGAAAAGTGCCACCTGACGTC
