Features (pLannotate 1.2.2; 23 found; start..end, strand, type, name):
     92..395     +  enhancer       CMV enhancer: human cytomegalovirus immediate early enhancer
    674..1690    +  intron         chimeric intron: chimera between introns from chicken β-actin and rabbit β-globin
   1751..1768    +  misc_feature   MCS (fragment): multiple cloning site
   1786..2469    +  CDS            CyOFP1: CyOFP1 is a basic (constitutively fluorescent) long stokes shift fluorescent protein published in 2016, derived from Entacmaea quadricolor. It is reported to be a very rapidly-maturing monomer with moderate acid sensitivity.
   2469..2862    +  CDS            Nluc (fragment): NanoLuc® luciferase human codon-optimized
   2866..3222    +  CDS            CALMA_ARBPU (fragment): Experimental evidence at protein level: Swiss-Prot protein existence level 1. Calmodulin mediates the control of a large number of enzymes, ion channels and other proteins by Ca(2+). Among the enzymes to be stimulated by the calmodulin-Ca(2+) complex are a number of protein kinases and phosphatases. From Arbacia punctulata (Punctuate sea urchin).
   3316..3393    +  CDS            MYLK2 (fragment): MYLK2_HUMAN - Experimental evidence at protein level: Swiss-Prot protein existence level 1. Implicated in the level of global muscle contraction and cardiac function. Phosphorylates a specific serine in the N-terminus of a myosin light chain. From Homo sapiens (Human).
   3400..3513    +  CDS            Nluc (fragment): NanoLuc® luciferase human codon-optimized
   3520..4203    +  CDS            CyOFP1: CyOFP1 is a basic (constitutively fluorescent) long stokes shift fluorescent protein published in 2016, derived from Entacmaea quadricolor. It is reported to be a very rapidly-maturing monomer with moderate acid sensitivity.
   4349..4573    +  polyA_signal   bGH poly(A) signal: bovine growth hormone polyadenylation signal
   4577..4598    +  promoter       SV40 promoter (fragment): SV40 enhancer and early promoter
   4619..5047    +  rep_origin     f1 ori (sequence partly withheld): f1 bacteriophage origin of replication; arrow indicates direction of (+) strand synthesis
   5061..5390    +  promoter       SV40 promoter: SV40 enhancer and early promoter
   5457..6248    +  CDS            neo: KKA2_KLEPN - Also known as kan, nptII. Experimental evidence at protein level: Swiss-Prot protein existence level 1. Resistance to kanamycin, neomycin, paromomycin, ribostamycin, butirosin and gentamicin B. From Klebsiella pneumoniae.
   6274..6432    +  CDS            ble (fragment): BLE_KLEPN - Experimental evidence at protein level: Swiss-Prot protein existence level 1. Binding protein with a strong affinity to the bleomycin family of antibiotics. Binds to CL990; an antimitotic-antibiotic compound. From Klebsiella pneumoniae.
   6427..6548    +  polyA_signal   SV40 poly(A) signal: SV40 polyadenylation signal
   6621..6637    -  protein_bind   lac operator: The lac repressor binds to the lac operator to inhibit transcription in E. coli. This inhibition can be relieved by adding lactose or isopropyl-β-D-thiogalactopyranoside (IPTG). lac repressor encoded by lacI
   6645..6675    -  promoter       lac promoter: promoter for the E. coli lac operon
   6690..6711    -  protein_bind   CAP binding site: CAP binding activates transcription in the presence of cAMP. E. coli catabolite activator protein
   6724..6816    -  CDS            lacI (fragment): lac repressor; lacI; The lac repressor binds to the lac operator to inhibit transcription in E. coli. This inhibition can be relieved by adding lactose or isopropyl-β-D-thiogalactopyranoside (IPTG).
   6999..7587    -  rep_origin     ori: high-copy-number ColE1/pMB1/pBR322/pUC origin of replication
   7758..8618    -  CDS            AmpR: β-lactamase; bla; confers resistance to ampicillin, carbenicillin, and related antibiotics
   8619..8723    -  promoter       AmpR promoter: bla
>Addgene plasmid #124095 | pcDNA3.1-Orange_CaMBI_300 | addgene full sequence | sequence record 240509 | Addgene NGS Result
GACGGATCGGGAGATCAATTCTGCAGGAATCTAGTTATTAATAGTAATCAATTACGGGGTCATTAGTTCA
TAGCCCATATATGGAGTTCCGCGTTACATAACTTACGGTAAATGGCCCGCCTGGCTGACCGCCCAACGAC
CCCCGCCCATTGACGTCAATAATGACGTATGTTCCCATAGTAACGCCAATAGGGACTTTCCATTGACGTC
AATGGGTGGAGTATTTACGGTAAACTGCCCACTTGGCAGTACATCAAGTGTATCATATGCCAAGTACGCC
CCCTATTGACGTCAATGACGGTAAATGGCCCGCCTGGCATTATGCCCAGTACATGACCTTATGGGACTTT
CCTACTTGGCAGTACATCTACGTATTAGTCATCGCTATTACCATGGTCGAGGTGAGCCCCACGTTCTGCT
TCACTCTCCCCATCTCCCCCCCCCTCCCCACCCCCAATTTTGTATTTATTTATTTTTTAATTATTTTGTG
CAGCGATGGGGGCGGGGGGGGGGGGNNSGSGCGCCRGGCGGGGSGGGGSGGGGSGRGGGGSGGGGSGGGG
SGRGGCGGAGAGGTGCGGCGGCAGCCAATCAGAGCGGCGCGCTCCGAAAGTTTCCTTTTATGGCGAGGCG
GCGGCGGCGGCGGCCCTATAAAAAGCGAAGCGCGCGGCGGGCGGGAGTCGCTGCGCGCTGCCTTCGCCCC
GTGCCCCGCTCCGCCGCCGCCTCGCGCCGCCCGCCCCGGCTCTGACTGACCGCGTTACTCCCACAGGTGA
GCGGGCGGGACGGCCCTTCTCCTCCGGGCTGTAATTAGCGCTTGGTTTAATGACGGCTTGTTTCTTTTCT
GTGGCTGCGTGAAAGCCTTGAGGGGCTCCGGGAGGGCCCTTTGTGCGGGGGGAGCGGCTCGGGGGGTGCG
TGCGTGTGTGTGTGCGTGGGGAGCGCCGCGTGCGGCTCCGCGCTGCCCGGCGGCTGTGAGCGCTGCGGGC
GCGGCGCGGGGCTTTGTGCGCTCCGCAGTGTGCGCGAGGGGAGCGCGGCCGGGGGCGGTGCCCCGCGGTG
CGGGGGGGGCTGCGAGGGGAACAAAGGCTGCGTGCGGGGTGTGTGCGTGGGGGGGTGAGCAGGGGGTGTG
GGCGCGTCGGTCGGGCTGCAACCCCCCCTGCACCCCCCTCCCCGAGTTGCTGAGCACGGCCCGGCTTCGG
GTGCGGGGCTCCGTACGGGGCGTGGCGCGGGGCTCGCCGTGCCGGGCGGGGGGTGGCGGCAGGTGGGGGT
GCCGGGCGGGGCGGGGCCGCCTCGGGCCGGGGRGGGCTCGGGGGAGGGGCGCGGCGGCCCCCGGAGCGCC
GGCGGCTGTCGAGGCGCGGCGAGCCGCAGCCATTGCCTTTTATGGTAATCGTGCGAGAGGGCGCAGGGAC
TTCCTTTGTCCCAAATCTGTGCGGAGCCGAAATCTGGGAGGCGCCGCCGCACCCCCTCTAGCGGGCGCGG
GGCGAAGCGGTGCGGCGCCGGCAGGAAGGAAATGGGCGGGGAGGGCCTTCGTGCGTCGCCGCGCCGCCGT
CCCCTTCTCCCTCTCCAGCCTCGGGGCTGTCCGCGGGGGGACGGCTGCCTTCGGGGGGGACGGGGCAGGG
CGGGGTTCGGCTTCTGGCGTGTGACCGGCGGCTCTAGAGCCTCTGCTAACCATGTTCATGCCTTCTTCTT
TTTCCTACAGCTCCTGGGCAACGTGCTGGTTATTGTGCTGTCTCATCATTTTGGCAAAGAATTGATTTGA
TACCGCGGGCCCGGGATCAGCTTGGTACCGCCACCATGGTGAGCAAGGGCGAGGAGCTGATCAAGGAGAA
CATGAGAAGCAAGCTGTACCTGGAAGGCAGCGTGAACGGCCACCAGTTCAAGTGCACCCACGAAGGGGAG
GGCAAGCCCTACGAGGGCAAGCAGACCAACAGGATCAAGGTGGTGGAGGGAGGCCCCCTGCCGTTCGCAT
TCGACATCCTGGCCACCCACTTTATGTACGGGAGCAAGGTGTTCATCAAGTACCCCGCCGACCTCCCCGA
TTATTTTAAGCAGTCCTTCCCTGAGGGCTTCACATGGGAGAGAGTCATGGTGTTCGAAGACGGGGGCGTG
CTGACCGCCACCCAGGACACCAGCCTCCAGGACGGCGAGCTCATCTACAACGTCAAGGTCAGAGGGGTGA
ACTTCCCAGCCAACGGCCCCGTGATGCAGAAGAAAACACTGGGCTGGGAGCCCAGCACCGAGACCATGTA
CCCCGCTGACGGCGGCCTGGAAGGCAGATGCGACAAGGCCCTGAAGCTCGTGGGCGGGGGCCACCTGCAC
GTCAACTTCAAGACCACATACAAGTCCAAGAAACCCGTGAAGATGCCCGGCGTCCACTACGTGGACCGCA
GACTGGAAAGAATCAAGGAGGCCGACAACGAGACCTACGTCGAGCAGTACGAGCACGCTGTGGCCAGATA
CTCCAACCTGGGCGGAGGCTTCACACTCGAAGATTTCGTTGGGGACTGGCGACAGACAGCCGGCTACAAC
CTGGACCAAGTCCTTGAACAGGGAGGTGTGTCCAGTTTGTTTCAGAATCTCGGGGTGTCCGTAACTCCGA
TCCAAAGGATTGTCCTGAGCGGTGAAAATGGGCTGAAGATCGACATCCATGTCATCATCCCGTATGAAGG
TCTGAGCGGCGACCAAATGGGCCAGATCGAAAAAATTTTTAAGGTGGTGTACCCTGTGGATGATCATCAC
TTTAAGGTGATCCTGCACTATGGCACACTGGTAATCGACGGGGTTACGCCGAACATGATCGACTATTTCG
GACGGCCGTATGAAGGCATCGCCGTGTTCGACGGCAAAAAGATCACTGTAACAGGGACCCTGATTATGCA
TGACCAACTGACAGAAGAGCAGATTGCAGAGTTCAAAGAAGCCTTCTCATTATTCGACAAGGATGGGGAC
GGCACCATCACCACAAAGGAACTTGGCACCGTTATGAGGTCGCTTGGACAAAACCCAACGGAAGCAGAAT
TGCAGGATATGATCAATGAAGTCGATGCTGATGGCAATGGAACGATTTACTTTCCTGAATTTCTTACTAT
GATGGCTAGAAAAATGAAGGACACAGACAGCGAAGAGGAAATCCGAGAAGCATTCCGTGTTTTTGACAAG
GATGGGAACGGCTACATCAGCGCTGCTCAGTTACGTCACGTCATGACAAACCTCGGGGAGAAGTTAACAG
ATGAAGAAGTTGATGAAATGATAAGGGAAGCAGATATCGATGGTGATGGCCAAGTAAACTATGAAGAGTT
TGTACAAATGATGACAGCAAAGGGTAAGAGGCGCTGGAAGAAAAACTTCATTGCCGTCAGCGCTGCCAAC
CGGTTCAAGAAGATCTCCAGCTCCGGGGCACTGGAGCTCTGGAACGGCAACAAAATTATCGACGAGCGCC
TGATCAACCCCGACGGCTCCCTGCTGTTCCGAGTAACCATCAACGGAGTGACCGGCTGGCGGCTGTGCGA
ACGCATTCTGGCGAGGCACGAACTCATTAAAGAAAATATGCGGTCCAAGCTCTATCTCGAGGGAAGTGTG
AATGGTCATCAATTTAAGTGTACTCATGAGGGCGAAGGTAAACCTTACGAAGGAAAGCAAACGAATCGAA
TAAAGGTCGTGGAAGGCGGACCGCTCCCTTTTGCCTTCGATATTCTGGCTACACATTTCATGTATGGATC
TAAAGTCTTTATTAAGTATCCTGCGGATCTGCCAGACTACTTTAAGCAGAGCTTTCCAGAAGGATTTACT
TGGGAACGAGTGATGGTCTTTGAGGATGGAGGTGTCCTCACAGCTACGCAAGATACTTCCCTTCAAGATG
GAGAACTGATTTACAACGTGAAAGTGCGCGGTGTCAATTTTCCTGCAAATGGTCCAGTCATGCAAAAGAA
GACCCTCGGATGGGAACCTTCTACAGAAACAATGTATCCTGCAGATGGAGGTCTCGAGGGTCGGTGTGAT
AAGGCTCTTAAACTGGTCGGAGGAGGTCATCTCCATGTGAATTTCAAAACTACCTATAAAAGCAAAAAGC
CTGTCAAAATGCCAGGTGTACATTATGTCGATCGACGGCTCGAGCGGATAAAGGAAGCTGATAATGAAAC
GTATGTGGAACAGTATGAACATGCCGTCGCACGGTATAGTAATCTCGGTGGCGGAATGGATGAACTCTAT
AAGTAATGAATTCTGCAGATATCCAGCACAGTGGCGGCCGCTCGAGGTCACCCATTCGAACAAAAACTCA
TCTCAGAAGAGGATCTGAATATGCATACCGGTCATCATCACCATCACCATTGAGTTTAAACCCGCTGATC
AGCCTCGACTGTGCCTTCTAGTTGCCAGCCATCTGTTGTTTGCCCCTCCCCCGTGCCTTCCTTGACCCTG
GAAGGTGCCACTCCCACTGTCCTTTCCTAATAAAATGAGGAAATTGCATCGCATTGTCTGAGTAGGTGTC
ATTCTATTCTGGGGGGTGGGGTGGGGCAGGACAGCAAGGGGGAGGATTGGGAAGACAATAGCAGGCATGC
TGGGGATGCGGTGGGCTCTATGGCTTCTGAGGCGGAAAGAACCAGCTGGGGCTCTAGGGGGTATCCCC
[124 nt withheld, positions 4619-4742]
C
[91 nt withheld, positions 4744-4834]
A
[49 nt withheld, positions 4836-4884]
CCTTTGACGTTGGAGTCCACGTTCTTT
[37 nt withheld, positions 4912-4948]
ACCCTATCTCGGTCTATTCTTTTGATTTATAAGGGATTTTGCCGATTTCGGCCTATTGGTTAAAAAATGA
GCTGATTTAACAAAAATTTAACGCGAATTAATTCTGTGGAATGTGTGTCAGTTAGGGTGTGGAAAGTCCC
CAGGCTCCCCAGCAGGCAGAAGTATGCAAAGCATGCATCTCAATTAGTCAGCAACCAGGTGTGGAAAGTC
CCCAGGCTCCCCAGCAGGCAGAAGTATGCAAAGCATGCATCTCAATTAGTCAGCAACCATAGTCCCGCCC
CTAACTCCGCCCATCCCGCCCCTAACTCCGCCCAGTTCCGCCCATTCTCCGCCCCATGGCTGACTAATTT
TTTTTATTTATGCAGAGGCCGAGGCCGCCTCTGCCTCTGAGCTATTCCAGAAGTAGTGAGGAGGCTTTTT
TGGAGGCCTAGGCTTTTGCAAAAAGCTCCCGGGAGCTTGTATATCCATTTTCGGATCTGATCAAGAGACA
GGATGAGGATCGTTTCGCATGATTGAACAAGATGGATTGCACGCAGGTTCTCCGGCCGCTTGGGTGGAGA
GGCTATTCGGCTATGACTGGGCACAACAGACAATCGGCTGCTCTGATGCCGCCGTGTTCCGGCTGTCAGC
GCAGGGGCGCCCGGTTCTTTTTGTCAAGACCGACCTGTCCGGTGCCCTGAATGAACTGCAGGACGAGGCA
GCGCGGCTATCGTGGCTGGCCACGACGGGCGTTCCTTGCGCAGCTGTGCTCGACGTTGTCACTGAAGCGG
GAAGGGACTGGCTGCTATTGGGCGAAGTGCCGGGGCAGGATCTCCTGTCATCTCACCTTGCTCCTGCCGA
GAAAGTATCCATCATGGCTGATGCAATGCGGCGGCTGCATACGCTTGATCCGGCTACCTGCCCATTCGAC
CACCAAGCGAAACATCGCATCGAGCGAGCACGTACTCGGATGGAAGCCGGTCTTGTCGATCAGGATGATC
TGGACGAAGAGCATCAGGGGCTCGCGCCAGCCGAACTGTTCGCCAGGCTCAAGGCGCGCATGCCCGACGG
CGAGGATCTCGTCGTGACCCATGGCGATGCCTGCTTGCCGAATATCATGGTGGAAAATGGCCGCTTTTCT
GGATTCATCGACTGTGGCCGGCTGGGTGTGGCGGACCGCTATCAGGACATAGCGTTGGCTACCCGTGATA
TTGCTGAAGAGCTTGGCGGCGAATGGGCTGACCGCTTCCTCGTGCTTTACGGTATCGCCGCTCCCGATTC
GCAGCGCATCGCCTTCTATCGCCTTCTTGACGAGTTCTTCTGAGCGGGACTCTGGGGTTCGCGAAATGAC
CGACCAAGCGACGCCCAACCTGCCATCACGAGATTTCGATTCCACCGCCGCCTTCTATGAAAGGTTGGGC
TTCGGAATCGTTTTCCGGGACGCCGGCTGGATGATCCTCCAGCGCGGGGATCTCATGCTGGAGTTCTTCG
CCCACCCCAACTTGTTTATTGCAGCTTATAATGGTTACAAATAAAGCAATAGCATCACAAATTTCACAAA
TAAAGCATTTTTTTCACTGCATTCTAGTTGTGGTTTGTCCAAACTCATCAATGTATCTTATCATGTCTGT
ATACCGTCGACCTCTAGCTAGAGCTTGGCGTAATCATGGTCATAGCTGTTTCCTGTGTGAAATTGTTATC
CGCTCACAATTCCACACAACATACGAGCCGGAAGCATAAAGTGTAAAGCCTGGGGTGCCTAATGAGTGAG
CTAACTCACATTAATTGCGTTGCGCTCACTGCCCGCTTTCCAGTCGGGAAACCTGTCGTGCCAGCTGCAT
TAATGAATCGGCCAACGCGCGGGGAGAGGCGGTTTGCGTATTGGGCGCTCTTCCGCTTCCTCGCTCACTG
ACTCGCTGCGCTCGGTCGTTCGGCTGCGGCGAGCGGTATCAGCTCACTCAAAGGCGGTAATACGGTTATC
CACAGAATCAGGGGATAACGCAGGAAAGAACATGTGAGCAAAAGGCCAGCAAAAGGCCAGGAACCGTAAA
AAGGCCGCGTTGCTGGCGTTTTTCCATAGGCTCCGCCCCCCTGACGAGCATCACAAAAATCGACGCTCAA
GTCAGAGGTGGCGAAACCCGACAGGACTATAAAGATACCAGGCGTTTCCCCCTGGAAGCTCCCTCGTGCG
CTCTCCTGTTCCGACCCTGCCGCTTACCGGATACCTGTCCGCCTTTCTCCCTTCGGGAAGCGTGGCGCTT
TCTCATAGCTCACGCTGTAGGTATCTCAGTTCGGTGTAGGTCGTTCGCTCCAAGCTGGGCTGTGTGCACG
AACCCCCCGTTCAGCCCGACCGCTGCGCCTTATCCGGTAACTATCGTCTTGAGTCCAACCCGGTAAGACA
CGACTTATCGCCACTGGCAGCAGCCACTGGTAACAGGATTAGCAGAGCGAGGTATGTAGGCGGTGCTACA
GAGTTCTTGAAGTGGTGGCCTAACTACGGCTACACTAGAAGAACAGTATTTGGTATCTGCGCTCTGCTGA
AGCCAGTTACCTTCGGAAAAAGAGTTGGTAGCTCTTGATCCGGCAAACAAACCACCGCTGGTAGCGGTGG
TTTTTTTGTTTGCAAGCAGCAGATTACGCGCAGAAAAAAAGGATCTCAAGAAGATCCTTTGATCTTTTCT
ACGGGGTCTGACGCTCAGTGGAACGAAAACTCACGTTAAGGGATTTTGGTCATGAGATTATCAAAAAGGA
TCTTCACCTAGATCCTTTTAAATTAAAAATGAAGTTTTAAATCAATCTAAAGTATATATGAGTAAACTTG
GTCTGACAGTTACCAATGCTTAATCAGTGAGGCACCTATCTCAGCGATCTGTCTATTTCGTTCATCCATA
GTTGCCTGACTCCCCGTCGTGTAGATAACTACGATACGGGAGGGCTTACCATCTGGCCCCAGTGCTGCAA
TGATACCGCGAGACCCACGCTCACCGGCTCCAGATTTATCAGCAATAAACCAGCCAGCCGGAAGGGCCGA
GCGCAGAAGTGGTCCTGCAACTTTATCCGCCTCCATCCAGTCTATTAATTGTTGCCGGGAAGCTAGAGTA
AGTAGTTCGCCAGTTAATAGTTTGCGCAACGTTGTTGCCATTGCTACAGGCATCGTGGTGTCACGCTCGT
CGTTTGGTATGGCTTCATTCAGCTCCGGTTCCCAACGATCAAGGCGAGTTACATGATCCCCCATGTTGTG
CAAAAAAGCGGTTAGCTCCTTCGGTCCTCCGATCGTTGTCAGAAGTAAGTTGGCCGCAGTGTTATCACTC
ATGGTTATGGCAGCACTGCATAATTCTCTTACTGTCATGCCATCCGTAAGATGCTTTTCTGTGACTGGTG
AGTACTCAACCAAGTCATTCTGAGAATAGTGTATGCGGCGACCGAGTTGCTCTTGCCCGGCGTCAATACG
GGATAATACCGCGCCACATAGCAGAACTTTAAAAGTGCTCATCATTGGAAAACGTTCTTCGGGGCGAAAA
CTCTCAAGGATCTTACCGCTGTTGAGATCCAGTTCGATGTAACCCACTCGTGCACCCAACTGATCTTCAG
CATCTTTTACTTTCACCAGCGTTTCTGGGTGAGCAAAAACAGGAAGGCAAAATGCCGCAAAAAAGGGAAT
AAGGGCGACACGGAAATGTTGAATACTCATACTCTTCCTTTTTCAATATTATTGAAGCATTTATCAGGGT
TATTGTCTCATGAGCGGATACATATTTGAATGTATTTAGAAAAATAAACAAATAGGGGTTCCGCGCACAT
TTCCCCGAAAAGTGCCACCTGACGTC
